Addgene plasmid #124075: pLenti6.3_HES7
Purpose: HES7 with normal stop codon
Depositing lab: J. Chad Brenner. Depositing organization: University of Michigan.
Backbone
  Vector backbone: pLenti6.3
  Backbone manufacturer: Thermofisher
  Backbone size w/o insert (bp): 7692
  Total vector size (bp): 8370
  Vector type: Lentiviral
  Selectable markers: Blasticidin
Growth in bacteria
  Bacterial resistance: Ampicillin, 100 μg/mL
  Growth temperature: 37°C
  Growth strain: NEB Stable
  Copy number: Unknown
Gene/Insert
  Gene/Insert name: HES7 (alt name: hes family bHLH transcription factor 7)
  Species: H. sapiens (human)
  Insert size (bp): 678
  Entrez Gene: HES7 (a.k.a. SCDO4, bHLHb37, hHes7)
  Cloning method: Gateway Cloning
  Sequencing primers: 5′ CMV forward
Terms and licenses: Academic/Nonprofit Terms; Industry Terms: Not Available to Industry
How to cite: pLenti6.3_HES7 was a gift from J. Chad Brenner (Addgene plasmid # 124075 ; http://n2t.net/addgene:124075 ; RRID:Addgene_124075)
