[The description below was written by a language model from this plasmid's Addgene catalogue record and pLannotate feature annotations shown in this document.]
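Description:
pLenti6.3_HES7 is a lentiviral expression plasmid built on the pLenti6.3 backbone, carrying the human HES7 open reading frame (hes family bHLH transcription factor 7, a transcriptional repressor linked to the somite segmentation clock). The insert was introduced by Gateway cloning and sits between attB1 and attB2 recombination sites downstream of the CMV immediate early enhancer and promoter. The record specifies that HES7 retains its normal stop codon, so although a V5 epitope tag lies just past attB2 in the backbone, translation should end before it and the protein is expected to be expressed untagged. A WPRE follows the cassette to enhance transcript stability and expression.

The viral architecture is that of a third-generation, self-inactivating vector. A hybrid RSV promoter/truncated HIV-1 5' LTR drives genomic RNA production in packaging cells, followed by the Ψ packaging signal, a gag fragment, the Rev response element for Rev-dependent nuclear export, and the cPPT/CTS. The 3' LTR carries the ΔU3 deletion that silences LTR promoter activity after integration, and an SV40 polyadenylation signal follows it. Within the proviral region, an SV40 promoter drives blasticidin S deaminase for selection of transduced mammalian cells, and an adjacent EM7 promoter permits its expression in bacteria. In E. coli the plasmid is maintained through a high-copy ColE1/pUC-type origin with ampicillin resistance; f1 and SV40 origins and residual lac, T7 and T3 elements are also present. The sequenced record (8,443 nt) is slightly longer than the catalogued total size of 8,370 bp. The construct suits stable or transient overexpression of native HES7 in mammalian cells; the record gives no more specific application.
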