Features (pLannotate 1.2.2; 32 found; start..end, strand, type, name):
      3..229     +  promoter       RSV promoter: Rous sarcoma virus enhancer/promoter
    230..410     +  LTR            5' LTR (truncated): truncated 5' long terminal repeat (LTR) from HIV-1
    457..582     +  misc_feature   HIV-1 Ψ: packaging signal of human immunodeficiency virus type 1
    566..929     +  CDS            HIV-1 gag (fragment): gag protein from human immunodeficiency virus 1; gag
   1075..1308    +  misc_feature   RRE: The Rev response element (RRE) of HIV-1 allows for Rev-dependent mRNA export from the nucleus to the cytoplasm.
   1685..1785    +  CDS            Rev (fragment): human immunodeficiency virus 1 (HIV-1) Rev protein; rev; enhances nuclear export of unspliced and incompletely spliced viral mRNAs
   1804..1921    +  misc_feature   cPPT/CTS: central polypurine tract and central termination sequence of HIV-1
   1944..2247    +  enhancer       CMV enhancer: human cytomegalovirus immediate early enhancer
   2248..2451    +  promoter       CMV promoter: human cytomegalovirus (CMV) immediate early promoter
   2568..2592    +  protein_bind   attB1: mutant version of attB; recombination site for the Gateway® BP reaction BP Clonase™
   2613..3287    +  CDS            HES7: HES7_HUMAN - Also known as BHLHB37. Experimental evidence at protein level: Swiss-Prot protein existence level 1. Transcriptional repressor. Represses transcription from both N box- and E box-containing promoters. May with HES1, cooperatively regulate somite formation in the presomitic mesoderm (PSM). May function as a segmentation clock, which is essential for coordinated somite segmentation (By similarity). From Homo sapiens (Human).
   3304..3328    -  protein_bind   attB2: mutant version of attB; recombination site for the Gateway® BP reaction BP Clonase™
   3381..3422    +  CDS            V5 tag: epitope tag from simian virus 5
   3446..4034    +  misc_feature   WPRE: woodchuck hepatitis virus posttranscriptional regulatory element
   4049..4365    +  promoter       SV40 promoter: SV40 enhancer and early promoter
   4413..4460    +  promoter       EM7 promoter: synthetic bacterial promoter&nbsp
   4479..4877    +  CDS            BSD: blasticidin S deaminase; Aspergillus terreus BSD; confers resistance to blasticidin
   4894..4962    +  CDS            nef (fragment): NEF_HV1Z2 - Experimental evidence at protein level: Swiss-Prot protein existence level 1. Extracellular Nef protein targets CD4(+) T-lymphocytes for apoptosis by interacting with CXCR4 surface receptors. From Human immunodeficiency virus type 1 group M subtype D (isolate Z2/CDC-Z34) (HIV-1).
   4964..5197    +  LTR            3' LTR (ΔU3): self-inactivating 3' long terminal repeat (LTR) from HIV-1
   5269..5390    +  polyA_signal   SV40 poly(A) signal: SV40 polyadenylation signal
   5430..5565    +  rep_origin     SV40 ori: SV40 origin of replication
   5586..5604    -  promoter       T7 promoter: promoter for bacteriophage T7 RNA polymerase
   5612..5767    +  CDS            lacZα (fragment): LacZα fragment of β-galactosidase; lacZ fragment
   5772..6200    +  rep_origin     f1 ori (sequence partly withheld): f1 bacteriophage origin of replication; arrow indicates direction of (+) strand synthesis
   6253..6357    +  promoter       AmpR promoter: bla
   6358..7218    +  CDS            AmpR: β-lactamase; bla; confers resistance to ampicillin, carbenicillin, and related antibiotics
   7389..7977    +  rep_origin     ori: high-copy-number ColE1/pMB1/pBR322/pUC origin of replication
   8160..8252    +  CDS            lacI (fragment): lac repressor; lacI; The lac repressor binds to the lac operator to inhibit transcription in E. coli. This inhibition can be relieved by adding lactose or isopropyl-β-D-thiogalactopyranoside (IPTG).
   8265..8286    +  protein_bind   CAP binding site: CAP binding activates transcription in the presence of cAMP. E. coli catabolite activator protein
   8301..8331    +  promoter       lac promoter: promoter for the E. coli lac operon
   8339..8355    +  protein_bind   lac operator: The lac repressor binds to the lac operator to inhibit transcription in E. coli. This inhibition can be relieved by adding lactose or isopropyl-β-D-thiogalactopyranoside (IPTG). lac repressor encoded by lacI
   8400..8418    +  promoter       T3 promoter: promoter for bacteriophage T3 RNA polymerase
>Addgene plasmid #124075 | pLenti6.3_HES7 | addgene full sequence | sequence record 241458 | Addgene NGS Result
AATGTAGTCTTATGCAATACTCTTGTAGTCTTGCAACATGGTAACGATGAGTTAGCAACATGCCTTACAA
GGAGAGAAAAAGCACCGTGCATGCCGATTGGTGGAAGTAAGGTGGTACGATCGTGCCTTATTAGGAAGGC
AACAGACGGGTCTGACATGGATTGGACGAACCACTGAATTGCCGCATTGCAGAGATATTGTATTTAAGTG
CCTAGCTCGATACATAAACGGGTCTCTCTGGTTAGACCAGATCTGAGCCTGGGAGCTCTCTGGCTAACTA
GGGAACCCACTGCTTAAGCCTCAATAAAGCTTGCCTTGAGTGCTTCAAGTAGTGTGTGCCCGTCTGTTGT
GTGACTCTGGTAACTAGAGATCCCTCAGACCCTTTTAGTCAGTGTGGAAAATCTCTAGCAGTGGCGCCCG
AACAGGGACTTGAAAGCGAAAGGGAAACCAGAGGAGCTCTCTCGACGCAGGACTCGGCTTGCTGAAGCGC
GCACGGCAAGAGGCGAGGGGCGGCGACTGGTGAGTACGCCAAAAATTTTGACTAGCGGAGGCTAGAAGGA
GAGAGATGGGTGCGAGAGCGTCAGTATTAAGCGGGGGAGAATTAGATCGCGATGGGAAAAAATTCGGTTA
AGGCCAGGGGGAAAGAAAAAATATAAATTAAAACATATAGTATGGGCAAGCAGGGAGCTAGAACGATTCG
CAGTTAATCCTGGCCTGTTAGAAACATCAGAAGGCTGTAGACAAATACTGGGACAGCTACAACCATCCCT
TCAGACAGGATCAGAAGAACTTAGATCATTATATAATACAGTAGCAACCCTCTATTGTGTGCATCAAAGG
ATAGAGATAAAAGACACCAAGGAAGCTTTAGACAAGATAGAGGAAGAGCAAAACAAAAGTAAGACCACCG
CACAGCAAGCGGCCGCTGATCTTCAGACCTGGAGGAGGAGATATGAGGGACAATTGGAGAAGTGAATTAT
ATAAATATAAAGTAGTAAAAATTGAACCATTAGGAGTAGCACCCACCAAGGCAAAGAGAAGAGTGGTGCA
GAGAGAAAAAAGAGCAGTGGGAATAGGAGCTTTGTTCCTTGGGTTCTTGGGAGCAGCAGGAAGCACTATG
GGCGCAGCGTCAATGACGCTGACGGTACAGGCCAGACAATTATTGTCTGGTATAGTGCAGCAGCAGAACA
ATTTGCTGAGGGCTATTGAGGCGCAACAGCATCTGTTGCAACTCACAGTCTGGGGCATCAAGCAGCTCCA
GGCAAGAATCCTGGCTGTGGAAAGATACCTAAAGGATCAACAGCTCCTGGGGATTTGGGGTTGCTCTGGA
AAACTCATTTGCACCACTGCTGTGCCTTGGAATGCTAGTTGGAGTAATAAATCTCTGGAACAGATTTGGA
ATCACACGACCTGGATGGAGTGGGACAGAGAAATTAACAATTACACAAGCTTAATACACTCCTTAATTGA
AGAATCGCAAAACCAGCAAGAAAAGAATGAACAAGAATTATTGGAATTAGATAAATGGGCAAGTTTGTGG
AATTGGTTTAACATAACAAATTGGCTGTGGTATATAAAATTATTCATAATGATAGTAGGAGGCTTGGTAG
GTTTAAGAATAGTTTTTGCTGTACTTTCTATAGTGAATAGAGTTAGGCAGGGATATTCACCATTATCGTT
TCAGACCCACCTCCCAACCCCGAGGGGACCCGACAGGCCCGAAGGAATAGAAGAAGAAGGTGGAGAGAGA
GACAGAGACAGATCCATTCGATTAGTGAACGGATCTCGACGGTATCGGTTAACTTTTAAAAGAAAAGGGG
GGATTGGGGGGTACAGTGCAGGGGAAAGAATAGTAGACATAATAGCAACAGACATACAAACTAAAGAATT
ACAAAAACAAATTACAAAAATTCAAAATTTTATCGATAAGCTTGGGAGTTCCGCGTTACATAACTTACGG
TAAATGGCCCGCCTGGCTGACCGCCCAACGACCCCCGCCCATTGACGTCAATAATGACGTATGTTCCCAT
AGTAACGCCAATAGGGACTTTCCATTGACGTCAATGGGTGGAGTATTTACGGTAAACTGCCCACTTGGCA
GTACATCAAGTGTATCATATGCCAAGTACGCCCCCTATTGACGTCAATGACGGTAAATGGCCCGCCTGGC
ATTATGCCCAGTACATGACCTTATGGGACTTTCCTACTTGGCAGTACATCTACGTATTAGTCATCGCTAT
TACCATGGTGATGCGGTTTTGGCAGTACATCAATGGGCGTGGATAGCGGTTTGACTCACGGGGATTTCCA
AGTCTCCACCCCATTGACGTCAATGGGAGTTTGTTTTGGCACCAAAATCAACGGGACTTTCCAAAATGTC
GTAACAACTCCGCCCCATTGACGCAAATGGGCGGTAGGCGTGTACGGTGGGAGGTCTATATAAGCAGAGC
TCGTTTAGTGAACCGTCAGATCGCCTGGAGACGCCATCCACGCTGTTTTGACCTCCATAGAAGACACCGA
CTCTAGAGGATCCACTAGTCCAGTGTGGTGGAATTCTGCAGATATCAACAAGTTTGTACAAAAAAGCAGG
CTCCGAATTCGCCCTTGCCACCATGGTCACCCGGGATCGAGCTGAGAATAGGGACGGCCCCAAGATGCTC
AAGCCGCTTGTGGAGAAGCGGCGCCGGGACCGCATCAACCGCAGCCTGGAAGAGCTGAGGCTGCTGCTGC
TGGAGCGGACCCGGGACCAGAACCTCCGGAACCCGAAGCTGGAGAAAGCGGAGATATTGGAGTTCGCCGT
GGGCTACTTGAGGGAGCGAAGCCGGGTGGAGCCCCCGGGGGTTCCCCGGTCCCCAGTCCAGGACGCCGAG
GCGCTCGCCAGCTGCTACTTGTCCGGTTTCCGCGAGTGCCTGCTTCGCTTGGCGGCCTTCGCGCACGACG
CCAGCCCGGCCGCCCGCGCCCAGCTCTTCTCCGCGCTGCACGGCTATCTGCGCCCCAAACCGCCCCGGCC
CAAGCCGGTAGATCCGAGGCCTCCAGCGCCGCGCCCATCCCTGGACCCCGCCGCACCGGCCCTTGGCCCT
GCGCTGCACCAGCGCCCCCCAGTGCACCAGGGCCACCCTAGCCCGCGCTGCGCATGGTCCCCATCCCTCT
GCTCCCCGCGCGCCGGGGATTCTGGCGCGCCGGCGCCCCTCACCGGACTGCTGCCGCCGCCACCGCCGCC
TCACAGACAAGACGGGGCGCCCAAGGCCCCGCTGCCCCCGCCGCCCGCTTTCTGGAGACCTTGGCCCTGA
AAGGGCGAATTCGACCCAGCTTTCTTGTACAAAGTGGTTGATATCCAGCACAGTGGCGGCCGCTCGAGTC
TAGAGGGCCCGCGGTTCGAAGGTAAGCCTATCCCTAACCCTCTCCTCGGTCTCGATTCTACGCGTACCGG
TTAGTAATGATCGACAATCAACCTCTGGATTACAAAATTTGTGAAAGATTGACTGGTATTCTTAACTATG
TTGCTCCTTTTACGCTATGTGGATACGCTGCTTTAATGCCTTTGTATCATGCTATTGCTTCCCGTATGGC
TTTCATTTTCTCCTCCTTGTATAAATCCTGGTTGCTGTCTCTTTATGAGGAGTTGTGGCCCGTTGTCAGG
CAACGTGGCGTGGTGTGCACTGTGTTTGCTGACGCAACCCCCACTGGTTGGGGCATTGCCACCACCTGTC
AGCTCCTTTCCGGGACTTTCGCTTTCCCCCTCCCTATTGCCACGGCGGAACTCATCGCCGCCTGCCTTGC
CCGCTGCTGGACAGGGGCTCGGCTGTTGGGCACTGACAATTCCGTGGTGTTGTCGGGGAAGCTGACGTCC
TTTCCATGGCTGCTCGCCTGTGTTGCCACCTGGATTCTGCGCGGGACGTCCTTCTGCTACGTCCCTTCGG
CCCTCAATCCAGCGGACCTTCCTTCCCGCGGCCTGCTGCCGGCTCTGCGGCCTCTTCCGCGTCTTCGCCT
TCGCCCTCAGACGAGTCGGATCTCCCTTTGGGCCGCCTCCCCGCCTGGCGATGGTACCGGTGTGGAAAGT
CCCCAGGCTCCCCAGCAGGCAGAAGTATGCAAAGCATGCATCTCAATTAGTCAGCAACCAGGTGTGGAAA
GTCCCCAGGCTCCCCAGCAGGCAGAAGTATGCAAAGCATGCATCTCAATTAGTCAGCAACCATAGTCCCG
CCCCTAACTCCGCCCATCCCGCCCCTAACTCCGCCCAGTTCCGCCCATTCTCCGCCCCATGGCTGACTAA
TTTTTTTTATTTATGCAGAGGCCGAGGCCGCCTCTGCCTCTGAGCTATTCCAGAAGTAGTGAGGAGGCTT
TTTTGGAGGCCTAGGCTTTTGCAAAAAGCTCCCGGGAGCTTGTATATCCATTTTCGGATCTGATCAGCAC
GTGTTGACAATTAATCATCGGCATAGTATATCGGCATAGTATAATACGACAAGGTGAGGAACTAAACCAT
GGCCAAGCCTTTGTCTCAAGAAGAATCCACCCTCATTGAAAGAGCAACGGCTACAATCAACAGCATCCCC
ATCTCTGAAGACTACAGCGTCGCCAGCGCAGCTCTCTCTAGCGACGGCCGCATCTTCACTGGTGTCAATG
TATATCATTTTACTGGGGGACCTTGTGCAGAACTCGTGGTGCTGGGCACTGCTGCTGCTGCGGCAGCTGG
CAACCTGACTTGTATCGTCGCGATCGGAAATGAGAACAGGGGCATCTTGAGCCCCTGCGGACGGTGCCGA
CAGGTGCTTCTCGATCTGCATCCTGGGATCAAAGCCATAGTGAAGGACAGTGATGGACAGCCGACGGCAG
TTGGGATTCGTGAATTGCTGCCCTCTGGTTATGTGTGGGAGGGCTAAGCACAATTCGAGCTCGGTACCTT
TAAGACCAATGACTTACAAGGCAGCTGTAGATCTTAGCCACTTTTTAAAAGAAAAGGGGGGACTGGAAGG
GCTAATTCACTCCCAACGAAGACAAGATCTGCTTTTTGCTTGTACTGGGTCTCTCTGGTTAGACCAGATC
TGAGCCTGGGAGCTCTCTGGCTAACTAGGGAACCCACTGCTTAAGCCTCAATAAAGCTTGCCTTGAGTGC
TTCAAGTAGTGTGTGCCCGTCTGTTGTGTGACTCTGGTAACTAGAGATCCCTCAGACCCTTTTAGTCAGT
GTGGAAAATCTCTAGCAGTAGTAGTTCATGTCATCTTATTATTCAGTATTTATAACTTGCAAAGAAATGA
ATATCAGAGAGTGAGAGGAACTTGTTTATTGCAGCTTATAATGGTTACAAATAAAGCAATAGCATCACAA
ATTTCACAAATAAAGCATTTTTTTCACTGCATTCTAGTTGTGGTTTGTCCAAACTCATCAATGTATCTTA
TCATGTCTGGCTCTAGCTATCCCGCCCCTAACTCCGCCCATCCCGCCCCTAACTCCGCCCAGTTCCGCCC
ATTCTCCGCCCCATGGCTGACTAATTTTTTTTATTTATGCAGAGGCCGAGGCCGCCTCGGCCTCTGAGCT
ATTCCAGAAGTAGTGAGGAGGCTTTTTTGGAGGCCTAGGGACGTACCCAATTCGCCCTATAGTGAGTCGT
ATTACGCGCGCTCACTGGCCGTCGTTTTACAACGTCGTGACTGGGAAAACCCTGGCGTTACCCAACTTAA
TCGCCTTGCAGCACATCCCCCTTTCGCCAGCTGGCGTAATAGCGAAGAGGCCCGCACCGATCGCCCTTCC
CAACAGTTGCGCAGCCTGAATGGCGAATGGG
[124 nt withheld, positions 5772-5895]
C
[91 nt withheld, positions 5897-5987]
A
[49 nt withheld, positions 5989-6037]
CCTTTGACGTTGGAGTCCACGTTCTTT
[37 nt withheld, positions 6065-6101]
ACCCTATCTCGGTCTATTCTTTTGATTTATAAGGGATTTTGCCGATTTCGGCCTATTGGTTAAAAAATGA
GCTGATTTAACAAAAATTTAACGCGAATTTTAACAAAATATTAACGCTTACAATTTAGGTGGCACTTTTC
GGGGAAATGTGCGCGGAACCCCTATTTGTTTATTTTTCTAAATACATTCAAATATGTATCCGCTCATGAG
ACAATAACCCTGATAAATGCTTCAATAATATTGAAAAAGGAAGAGTATGAGTATTCAACATTTCCGTGTC
GCCCTTATTCCCTTTTTTGCGGCATTTTGCCTTCCTGTTTTTGCTCACCCAGAAACGCTGGTGAAAGTAA
AAGATGCTGAAGATCAGTTGGGTGCACGAGTGGGTTACATCGAACTGGATCTCAACAGCGGTAAGATCCT
TGAGAGTTTTCGCCCCGAAGAACGTTTTCCAATGATGAGCACTTTTAAAGTTCTGCTATGTGGCGCGGTA
TTATCCCGTATTGACGCCGGGCAAGAGCAACTCGGTCGCCGCATACACTATTCTCAGAATGACTTGGTTG
AGTACTCACCAGTCACAGAAAAGCATCTTACGGATGGCATGACAGTAAGAGAATTATGCAGTGCTGCCAT
AACCATGAGTGATAACACTGCGGCCAACTTACTTCTGACAACGATCGGAGGACCGAAGGAGCTAACCGCT
TTTTTGCACAACATGGGGGATCATGTAACTCGCCTTGATCGTTGGGAACCGGAGCTGAATGAAGCCATAC
CAAACGACGAGCGTGACACCACGATGCCTGTAGCAATGGCAACAACGTTGCGCAAACTATTAACTGGCGA
ACTACTTACTCTAGCTTCCCGGCAACAATTAATAGACTGGATGGAGGCGGATAAAGTTGCAGGACCACTT
CTGCGCTCGGCCCTTCCGGCTGGCTGGTTTATTGCTGATAAATCTGGAGCCGGTGAGCGTGGGTCTCGCG
GTATCATTGCAGCACTGGGGCCAGATGGTAAGCCCTCCCGTATCGTAGTTATCTACACGACGGGGAGTCA
GGCAACTATGGATGAACGAAATAGACAGATCGCTGAGATAGGTGCCTCACTGATTAAGCATTGGTAACTG
TCAGACCAAGTTTACTCATATATACTTTAGATTGATTTAAAACTTCATTTTTAATTTAAAAGGATCTAGG
TGAAGATCCTTTTTGATAATCTCATGACCAAAATCCCTTAACGTGAGTTTTCGTTCCACTGAGCGTCAGA
CCCCGTAGAAAAGATCAAAGGATCTTCTTGAGATCCTTTTTTTCTGCGCGTAATCTGCTGCTTGCAAACA
AAAAAACCACCGCTACCAGCGGTGGTTTGTTTGCCGGATCAAGAGCTACCAACTCTTTTTCCGAAGGTAA
CTGGCTTCAGCAGAGCGCAGATACCAAATACTGTTCTTCTAGTGTAGCCGTAGTTAGGCCACCACTTCAA
GAACTCTGTAGCACCGCCTACATACCTCGCTCTGCTAATCCTGTTACCAGTGGCTGCTGCCAGTGGCGAT
AAGTCGTGTCTTACCGGGTTGGACTCAAGACGATAGTTACCGGATAAGGCGCAGCGGTCGGGCTGAACGG
GGGGTTCGTGCACACAGCCCAGCTTGGAGCGAACGACCTACACCGAACTGAGATACCTACAGCGTGAGCT
ATGAGAAAGCGCCACGCTTCCCGAAGGGAGAAAGGCGGACAGGTATCCGGTAAGCGGCAGGGTCGGAACA
GGAGAGCGCACGAGGGAGCTTCCAGGGGGAAACGCCTGGTATCTTTATAGTCCTGTCGGGTTTCGCCACC
TCTGACTTGAGCGTCGATTTTTGTGATGCTCGTCAGGGGGGCGGAGCCTATGGAAAAACGCCAGCAACGC
GGCCTTTTTACGGTTCCTGGCCTTTTGCTGGCCTTTTGCTCACATGTTCTTTCCTGCGTTATCCCCTGAT
TCTGTGGATAACCGTATTACCGCCTTTGAGTGAGCTGATACCGCTCGCCGCAGCCGAACGACCGAGCGCA
GCGAGTCAGTGAGCGAGGAAGCGGAAGAGCGCCCAATACGCAAACCGCCTCTCCCCGCGCGTTGGCCGAT
TCATTAATGCAGCTGGCACGACAGGTTTCCCGACTGGAAAGCGGGCAGTGAGCGCAACGCAATTAATGTG
AGTTAGCTCACTCATTAGGCACCCCAGGCTTTACACTTTATGCTTCCGGCTCGTATGTTGTGTGGAATTG
TGAGCGGATAACAATTTCACACAGGAAACAGCTATGACCATGATTACGCCAAGCGCGCAATTAACCCTCA
CTAAAGGGAACAAAAGCTGGAGCTGCAAGCTT
